>Addgene plasmid #16557 | MadMyc-HA | addgene partial sequence | sequence record 23082 | CMV-F 5'-CGCAAATGGGCGGTAGGCGTG-3'
CGTGGGGNTTTAGCAGAGCTCGTTTGTGAACCGTCAGATCGCCTGGAGACGCCATCCACGCTGTTTTGAC
CTCCATAGAAGACACCGGGACCGATCCAGCCTCCGCGGCCCCGAATTCGAGCTCGGTACGCGCGCTAATA
CGACTCACTATAGGGAGAGGTACCTTCCACCATGGCGGCGGCGGTTCGGATGAACATCCAGATGCTGCTG
GAGGCGGCCGACTATCTGGAGCGGCGGGAGAGAGAAGCTGAACATGGTTATGCCTCCATGTTACCATACA
ATAACATCGATGTTGTTTCTGTGGAAAAGAGGCAGGCTCCTGGCAAAAGGTCAGAGTCTGGATCACCTTC
TGCTGGAGGCCACAGCAAACCTCCTCACAGCCCACTGGTCCTCAAGAGGTGCCACGTCTCCACACATCAG
CACAACTACGCAGCGCCTCCCTCCACTCGGAAGGACTATCCTGCTGCCAAGAGGGTCAAGTTGGACAGTG
TCAGAGTCCTGAGACAGATCAGCAACAACCGAAAATGCACCAGCCCCAGGTCCTCGGACACCGAGGAGAA
TGTCAAGAGGCGAACACACAACGTCTTGGAGCGCCAGAGGAGGAACGAGCTAAAACGGAGCTTTTTTGCC
CTGCGTGACCAGATCCCGGAGTTGAAANGAGCAGAANNCCCCCCCANGGCGNTTTATCCTTAAAAAAGCC
ACAGCATACATCCTGTCCGTCCAAGCAGAGGAGCAAAAGCTCATTTCTGAAGAGGACTTGTTGCGGAACG
ACGAGNACAGTTGAAACACAACTTGACAGCTACGGACTCTTGTGCGTACCTTTGATGTGCAGATATGCNG
GANNC
