[The description below was written by a language model from this plasmid's Addgene catalogue record.]
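Description:
MadMyc-HA is a mammalian expression plasmid encoding MADMYC, an engineered dominant-negative form of human c-MYC. The record does not name the vector backbone, and no feature table is available, so the origin of replication, polyadenylation signal and any mammalian selection marker are not documented. It is propagated in E. coli under ampicillin selection, and its copy number is listed as unknown. The promoter is not stated explicitly. The listed 5′ sequencing primer is a CMV forward primer, which suggests the insert sits downstream of a CMV promoter, but this is an inference rather than a recorded fact.

The insert is a chimeric protein. The amino-terminal transactivation domain of c-MYC (residues 1–263) has been removed and replaced with the amino-terminal transcriptional repression domain of Mad (residues 1–38), the region that interacts with the Sin3 corepressor. An HA epitope tag is fused to the C terminus for detection or immunoprecipitation with anti-HA antibodies. The retained C-terminal part of c-MYC normally carries the basic helix-loop-helix leucine zipper region, which mediates dimerisation and DNA binding. The fusion would therefore be expected to occupy MYC target sites while recruiting repressive rather than activating machinery, which is consistent with its annotation as a dominant negative.

The associated publication concerns the identification of CDK4 as a c-MYC target. This fits use of the construct to antagonise endogenous MYC-driven transcription in transfected mammalian cells and to test whether candidate genes depend on MYC activity.
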