Addgene plasmid #16557: MadMyc-HA
Depositing lab: Bert Vogelstein. Depositing organization: Johns Hopkins University and School of Medicine. Publication: Identification of CDK4 as a target of c-MYC. Hermeking H, Rago C, Schuhmacher M, Li Q, Barrett JF, Obaya AJ, O'Connell BC, Mateyak MK, Tam W, Kohlhuber F, Dang CV, Sedivy JM, Eick D, Vogelstein B, Kinzler KW. Proc Natl Acad Sci U S A. 2000 Feb 29. 97(5):2229-34. 10.1073/pnas.050586197 PubMed 10688915.
Backbone
  Vector backbone: n/a
  Vector type: Mammalian Expression
Growth in bacteria
  Bacterial resistance: Ampicillin, 50 μg/mL
  Growth temperature: 37°C
  Growth strain: DH10B
  Copy number: Unknown
Gene/Insert
  Gene/Insert name: MADMYC (alt name: c-MYC)
  Species: H. sapiens (human)
  Mutation: Dominant negative mutant
  Entrez Gene: MYC (a.k.a. MRTL, MYCC, bHLHe39, c-Myc)
  Tag / fusion protein: HA (C terminal on insert)
  Cloning method: Restriction Enzyme
  Sequencing primers: 5′ CMV-F
Terms and licenses: Academic/Nonprofit Terms; Industry Terms: Not Available to Industry
Depositor comments: MADMYC: the amino terminal transactivation domain of c-Myc (aa 1-263) was removed and replaced with the amino terminal transcriptional repression domain (aa 1-38, the Sin3-interaction region) of Mad.
How to cite: MadMyc-HA was a gift from Bert Vogelstein (Addgene plasmid # 16557 ; http://n2t.net/addgene:16557 ; RRID:Addgene_16557)
